>Addgene plasmid #23073 | pWZ414-F49 | addgene partial sequence | sequence record 29004 | 23073 with pRS414-R 5'-CACCTCTGACTTGAGCGTCG
GGGCGGAGCCTATGGAAACGCCAGCAACGCGGCCTTTTTACGGTTCCTGGCCTTTTGCTGGCCTTTTGCT
CACATGCCTAGTTTCTTTTATTGAGACTTATTTTTAATATATATAGTACATGAAATAATAAAAAACCGAA
AAATGCATACATAAGGTTCTATTATATTCCCAATAGAATGATCGTTATTTTATTTTTTGAAAGGCATGAA
AATAATTTCAAACACCGATTGTTTAACCACCGATTGTTTAACCACCGAAACCATATAAGGTTCTACCTTG
TCTCTTCAAAGCATAAACAACATCCAAAGAAGTAACAGTCTTTCTCTTGGCGTGTTCAGTGTAAGTAACA
GAGTCCCTGATGACGGATTCCAAGAAGGACTTAAGGACGGCTCTGACTTCTTCGTAGATCAAACCAGAAA
TACGCTTGACACCACCTCTTCTAGCTAATCTTCTGATAGCTGGCTTAGTGATACCTTGGATGTTATCTCT
TAAGATCTTTCTGTGACGCCGAGCTCCACCTTTACCTAGACCTCGACCACCTTTACCGCGGCCGGACATT
ATTTTATTGTATTGATTGTTGTTTTTGCTACTCTTTTGAACAAGATGTAGGAAAAAAGATAGAGAAAAGA
ATAAATTAAGCGAAAAAAAAAAAATCTCTTTCA
