>Addgene plasmid #23073 | pWZ414-F49 | addgene partial sequence | sequence record 29005 | 23073 with T7
GGTATCGATAAGCTTGATATCGAATTCCTGCAGCCCCCTAGTCTCTTCGAAAATGATGTTTATTGATAAT
TATTATACATGGTTTCTTGCCGGTTATAAAATTACGTATACTATCTAAGCATCTAAAAATTAGCCCCGCA
ATTATGTCTGTAAACGATAAATTACAGCATATATACCCTCCTCATGTCGTTAAAAGCATTGCGAATAGAT
AGATGAATAATGTATTAAAAAAGGAGATGTTTGTATGATGTCCCCCCAGTCTAAATGCATAGAAAAAAAA
AAATTCCCGCTTTATATTCATGATCTTTCACCTCTTAGTCTTCTGGCCAATTTGATATCCTTCTTTTGGA
TAGTAACACGCTTAGCGTGAATAGCAGCCAGATTAGTGTCTTCAAACAAAGAGACTAAGTATGCTTCGAC
GGATTCTTGCAAAGCACCGATAGCAGAAGATTGAAATCTCAAGTCGGTCTTGAAATCTTGAGCGATTTCT
CTGACCAATCTTTGGAAAGGTAACTTTCTGATCAACAGTTCAGTAGATTTTTGGAATCTTCTAATTTCTC
TCAAGGCAACAGTACCTGGCTTATATCTGTGAGGCTTCTTAACACCACCGGTAGATGGGGCGGATTTTCT
GGCAGCCTTGGAGGCTAATTGTTTTCTTGGGGCTTTACCACCAGTGGATTTTCTAGCTGTTTGTTTAGTT
CTGGCCATTGTGGAGTGTTTGCTTGGATCCTTTAGTAAAAGGGGAAGAACAGTTGGAAGGGCCAAAGTGG
AAGTCACAAAACAGTGGTCCTATATAAAAGAACAAGAAAAAGATTATTTATATACAACTGCGGTCACAAG
AAGCAACGCGAGAGAGCACAACACGCTGTTATCACGCAAACT
