[The description below was written by a language model from this plasmid's Addgene catalogue record.]
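Description:
pWZ414-F49 is a yeast expression plasmid built on a modified pRS414 backbone (about 4.3 kb, with the Afl III–Sma I region deleted). The pRS414 series are yeast–E. coli shuttle vectors of the centromeric (CEN/ARS) type, generally maintained at low copy in yeast, although the record itself lists copy number as unknown and includes no feature table to confirm individual elements. The plasmid is selected in Saccharomyces cerevisiae through the TRP1 auxotrophic marker, which complements tryptophan auxotrophy, and it is propagated in E. coli under ampicillin selection.

The insert is an approximately 1.9 kb fragment of S. cerevisiae genomic DNA carrying the HHT2-HHF2 locus, which encodes histone H3 (HHT2, YNL031C) and histone H4 (HHF2, YNL030W), cloned between Afl III and Spe I sites. The two systematic names place the genes on opposite strands. The record does not name a promoter, and it is likely, though not stated, that the genes are driven by their native intergenic regulatory region rather than a heterologous promoter. The H4 copy carries two substitutions, lysines 8 and 16 changed to arginine (H4 K8,16R), which preserve positive charge but cannot be acetylated, while H3 is recorded without mutation. No epitope tags or reporters are listed.

The associated study examined essential and redundant functions of histone acetylation by mutating target lysines in combination with loss of the Gcn5p acetyltransferase. This construct fits that purpose as a source of H3 together with acetylation-site mutant H4 in yeast, allowing the contribution of H4 K8 and K16 to be assessed genetically.
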