Addgene plasmid #23073: pWZ414-F49
Depositing lab: Sharon Dent. Depositing organization: University of Texas MD Anderson Cancer Center. Publication: Essential and redundant functions of histone acetylation revealed by mutation of target lysines and loss of the Gcn5p acetyltransferase. Zhang W, Bone JR, Edmondson DG, Turner BM, Roth SY. EMBO J. 1998 Jun 1. 17(11):3155-67. 10.1093/emboj/17.11.3155 PubMed 9606197.
Backbone
  Vector backbone: pRS414 delta Afl III- Sma I
  Backbone manufacturer: Stratagene
  Backbone size w/o insert (bp): 4348
  Vector type: Yeast Expression
  Selectable markers: TRP1
Growth in bacteria
  Bacterial resistance: Ampicillin, 100 μg/mL
  Growth temperature: 37°C
  Growth strain: DH5alpha
  Copy number: Unknown
Gene/Insert
  Gene/Insert name: yeast Histone H3-2 and Histone H4-2 (alt name: HHT2-HHF2)
  Species: S. cerevisiae (budding yeast)
  Insert size (bp): 1900
  Mutation: Histone H4 changed Lysines 8 and 16 to Arginine, H4 K8,16R
  GenBank ID: S000004976 S000004975
  Cloning method: Restriction Enzyme; 5′ cloning site Afl III (not destroyed); 3′ cloning site Spe I (unknown if destroyed)
  Sequencing primers: 5′ T7; 3′ CACCTCTGACTTGAGCGTCG
Resource information
  A portion of this plasmid was derived from a plasmid made by: from Dr. Mary Ann Osley, currently at the Univ. of New Mexico, Albuquerque, NM
Terms and licenses: Academic/Nonprofit Terms; Industry Terms: Not Available to Industry
Depositor comments: HHT2 is Yeast ID YNL031C HHF2 is Yeast ID YNL030W HHT2 is gene ID 855700 HHF2 is gene ID 855701
How to cite: pWZ414-F49 was a gift from Sharon Dent (Addgene plasmid # 23073 ; http://n2t.net/addgene:23073 ; RRID:Addgene_23073)
